Addgene plasmid #104623: pSBY2_ligD(FnCpf1)
Purpose: CRISPR system used to genome editing in Mycobacterium smegmatis, expresses crRNA to ligD
Depositing lab: Sheng Yang. Depositing organization: CAS Center for Excellence in Molecular Plant Sciences ("CEMPS"). Publication: A CRISPR-Cpf1-Assisted Non-Homologous End Joining Genome Editing System of Mycobacterium smegmatis. Sun B, Yang J, Yang S, Ye RD, Chen D, Jiang Y. Biotechnol J. 2018 Sep;13(9):e1700588. doi: 10.1002/biot.201700588. Epub 2018 Aug 6. PubMed 30039929.
Backbone
  Vector backbone: pMN016
  Vector type: Bacterial Expression, CRISPR
Growth in bacteria
  Bacterial resistance: Hygromycin, 200 μg/mL
  Growth temperature: 37°C
  Growth strain: DH5alpha
  Copy number: High Copy
Gene/Insert
  Gene/Insert name: crRNA to ligD
  gRNA/shRNA sequence: ligD crRNA
  Species: Synthetic
  Promoter: Pj23119
  Cloning method: Gibson Cloning
Terms and licenses: Academic/Nonprofit Terms; Industry Terms: Not Available to Industry
Depositor comments: Shuttle vector Mycobacterium smegmatis/E.coli
How to cite: pSBY2_ligD(FnCpf1) was a gift from Sheng Yang (Addgene plasmid # 104623 ; http://n2t.net/addgene:104623 ; RRID:Addgene_104623)
