[The description below was written by a language model from this plasmid's Addgene catalogue record and pLannotate feature annotations shown in this document.]
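Description:
pSBY2_ligD(FnCpf1) is a Mycobacterium smegmatis/E. coli shuttle plasmid built on the pMN016 backbone. It serves as the crRNA-delivery component of a CRISPR-Cpf1 genome editing system for M. smegmatis. The sequenced record is about 6 kb. In E. coli the plasmid replicates from a high-copy ColE1/pUC-type origin and is selected with hygromycin, through the Streptomyces hygroscopicus hygromycin phosphotransferase gene annotated on the reverse strand. The depositor calls it a shuttle vector, but the feature table does not annotate a mycobacterial replicon. A large unannotated stretch lies between the polylinker remnant and the hyg gene, and the record does not say what it contains.

The payload is a synthetic crRNA targeting ligD, introduced by Gibson cloning and transcribed from the strong constitutive synthetic promoter J23119. In the annotation, the promoter sits just downstream of an rrnB T2 terminator and is followed, after a short gap consistent with a crRNA cassette, by rrnB T1 and T2 terminators. This arrangement insulates the small RNA unit from neighbouring transcription and ends its transcript. The table also shows a complete mspA open reading frame, encoding the major M. smegmatis porin. This is presumably carried over from the parental backbone, as are short fragments of a pBluescript-type polylinker, bla and lacI, which are unlikely to be functional.

No Cpf1 coding sequence is annotated, so the FnCpf1 nuclease named in the plasmid title is evidently supplied from a separate construct. The associated publication describes Cpf1-assisted non-homologous end joining editing in M. smegmatis. Within that system, this plasmid directs cleavage to the ligD locus.
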