Features (pLannotate 1.2.2; 10 found; start..end, strand, type, name):
     14..646     +  CDS            mspA: MSPA_MYCS2 - Experimental evidence at protein level: Swiss-Prot protein existence level 1. The major porin in this organism, forms a water-filled channel which favors the permeation of cations, amino acids, iron Fe(3+) and less efficiently phosphate. Does not transport Fe-ExoMS, the predominant siderophore. Plays a role in transport of beta-lactamase and hydrophilic fluoroquinolone antibiotics such as norfloxacin as well as chloramphenicol. There are about 2400 porins in wild-type, 800 in an mspA deletion and 150 in a double mspA-mspC deletion. Different conductance values with maxima at 2.3 a
    723..754     +  misc_feature   MCS (fragment): pBluescript multiple cloning site
   3462..4454    -  CDS            hyg: KHYB_STRHY - Experimental evidence at protein level: Swiss-Prot protein existence level 1. The aminoglycoside phosphotransferases achieve inactivation of their antibiotic substrates by phosphorylation. From Streptomyces hygroscopicus.
   4566..4646    +  CDS            bla(M) (fragment): β-lactamase lacking the signal sequence; bla(M); allows cytosolic expression of β-lactamase
   4818..5406    +  rep_origin     ori: high-copy-number ColE1/pMB1/pBR322/pUC origin of replication
   5589..5644    +  CDS            lacI (fragment): lac repressor; lacI; The lac repressor binds to the lac operator to inhibit transcription in E. coli. This inhibition can be relieved by adding lactose or isopropyl-β-D-thiogalactopyranoside (IPTG).
   5667..5694    +  terminator     rrnB T2 terminator: transcription terminator T2 from the E. coli rrnB gene
   5734..5763    +  promoter       J23119 promoter (fragment): bacterial promoter (Registry of Standard Biological Parts BBa J23119)
   5818..5899    +  terminator     rrnB T1 terminator: Escherichia coli rrnB; transcription terminator T1 from the E. coli rrnB gene
   5991..6018    +  terminator     rrnB T2 terminator: transcription terminator T2 from the E. coli rrnB gene
>Addgene plasmid #104623 | pSBY2_ligD(FnCpf1) | addgene full sequence | sequence record 201575 | Addgene NGS Result
ATTAAGGGAGAACATGAAGGCAATCAGTCGGGTGCTGATCGCGATGGTTGCAGCCATCGCGGCGCTTTTC
ACGAGCACAGGCACCTCTCACGCAGGCCTGGACAACGAGCTGAGCCTCGTTGATGGCCAGGACCGCACCC
TCACCGTGCAGCAGTGGGACACCTTCCTCAATGGTGTGTTCCCCCTGGACCGCAACCGTCTTACCCGTGA
GTGGTTCCACTCCGGTCGCGCCAAGTACATCGTGGCCGGCCCCGGTGCCGACGAGTTCGAGGGCACGCTG
GAACTCGGCTACCAGATCGGCTTCCCGTGGTCGCTGGGTGTGGGCATCAACTTCAGCTACACCACCCCGA
ACATCCTGATCGACGACGGTGACATCATCGCTCCGCCGTTCGGCCTGAACTCGGTCATCACCCCGAACCT
GTTCCCCGGTGTGTCGATCTCGGCAGATCTGGGCAACGGCCCCGGCATCCAGGAAGTCGCAACGTTCTCG
GTCGACGTCTCCGGCGCCGAGGGTGGCGTGGCCGTGTCGAACGCCCACGGCACCGTGACCGGTGCGGCCG
GCGGTGTGCTGCTGCGTCCGTTCGCCCGCCTGATCGCCTCGACCGGTGACTCGGTCACCACCTACGGCGA
ACCCTGGAACATGAACTGATTCCTGGACCGCCGTTCGATTTAAATAAGCTTTAGCTAATTAATTGGGGAC
CCTAGAGGTCCCCTTTTTTATTTTATCGATACCGTCGACCTCGAGGGGGGGCCCCCGGGGATCATCGAGC
CGAGAACGTTATCGAAGTTGGTCATGTGTAATCCCCTCGTTTGAACTTTGGATTAAGCGTAGATACACCC
TTGGACAAGCCAGTTGGATTCGGAGACAAGCAAATTCAGCCTTAAAAAGGGCGAGGCCCTGCGGTGGTGG
AACACCGCAGGGCCTCTAACCGCTCGACGCGCTGCACCAACCAGCCCGCGAACGGCTGGCAGCCAGCGTA
AGGCGCGGCTCATCGGGCGGCGTTCGCCACGATGTCCTGCACTTCGAGCCAAGCCTCGAACACCTGCTGG
TGTGCACGACTCACCCGGTTGTTGACACCGCGCGCGGCCGTGCGGGCTCGGTGGGGCGGCTCTGTCGCCC
TTGCCAGCGTGAGTAGCGCGTACCTCACCTCGCCCAACAGGTCGCACACAGCCGATTCGTACGCCATAAA
GCCAGGTGAGCCCACCAGCTCCGTAAGTTCGGGCGCTGTGTGGCTCGTACCCGCGCATTCAGGCGGCAGG
GGGTCTAACGGGTCTAAGGCGGCGTGTACGGCCGCCACAGCGGCTCTCAGCGGCCCGGAAACGTCCTCGA
AACGACGCATGTGTTCCTCCTGGTTGGTACAGGTGGTTGGGGGTGCTCGGCTGTCGCTGGTGTTCCACCA
CCAGGGCTCGACGGGAGAGCGGGGGAGTGTGCAGTTGTGGGGTGGCCCCTCAGCGAAATATCTGACTTGG
AGCTCGTGTCGGACCATACACCGGTGATTAATCGTGGTCTACTACCAAGCGTGAGCCACGTCGCCGACGA
ATTTGAGCAGCTCTGGCTGCCGTACTGGCCGCTGGCAAGCGACGATCTGCTCGAGGGGATCTACCGCCAA
AGCCGCGCGTCGGCCCTAGGCCGCCGGTACATCGAGGCGAACCCAACAGCGCTGGCAAACCTGCTGGTCG
TGGACGTAGACCATCCAGACGCAGCGCTCCGAGCGCTCAGCGCCCGGGGGTCCCATCCGCTGCCCAACGC
GATCGTGGGCAATCGCGCCAACGGCCACGCACACGCAGTGTGGGCACTCAACGCCCCTGTTCCACGCACC
GAATACGCGCGGCGTAAGCCGCTCGCATACATGGCGGCGTGCGCCGAAGGCCTTCGGCGCGCCGTCGACG
GCGACCGCAGTTACTCAGGCCTCATGACCAAAAACCCCGGCCACATCGCCTGGGAAACGGAATGGCTCCA
CTCAGATCTCTACACACTCAGCCACATCGAGGCCGAGCTCGGCGCGAACATGCCACCGCCGCGCTGGCGT
CAGCAGACCACGTACAAAGCGGCTCCGACGCCGCTAGGGCGGAATTGCGCACTGTTCGATTCCGTCAGGT
TGTGGGCCTATCGTCCCGCCCTCATGCGGATCTACCTGCCGACCCGGAACGTGGACGGACTCGGCCGCGC
GATCTATGCCGAGTGCCACGCGCGAAACGCCGAATTCCCGTGCAACGACGTGTGTCCCGGACCGCTACCG
GACAGCGAGGTCCGCGCCATCGCCAACAGCATTTGGCGTTGGATCACAACCAAGTCGCGCATTTGGGCGG
ACGGGATCGTGGTCTACGAGGCCACACTCAGTGCGCGCCAGTCGGCCATCTCGCGGAAGGGCGCAGCAGC
GCGCACGGCGGCGAGCACAGTTGCGCGGCGCGCAAAGTCCGCGTCAGCCATGGAGGCATTGCTATGAGCG
ACGGCTACAGCGACGGCTACAACCGGCAGCCGACTGTCCGCAAAAAGCGGCGCGTGACCGCCGCCGAAGG
CGCTCGAATCACCGGACTATCCGAACGCCACGTCGTCCGGCTCGTGGCGCAGGAACGCAGCGAGTGGCTC
GCCGAGCAGGCTGCACGCCGCGAACGCATCCGCGCCTATCACGACGACGAGGGCCACTCTTGGCCGCAAA
CGGCCAAACATTTCGGGCTGCATCTGGACACCGTTAAGCGACTCGGCTATCGGGCGAGGAAAGAGCGTGC
GGCAGAACAGGAAGCGGCTCAAAAGGCCCACAACGAAGCCGACAATCCACCGCTGTTCTAACGCAATTGG
GGAGCGGGTGTCGCGGGGGTTCCGTGGGGGGTTCCGTTGCAACGGGTCGGACAGGTAAAAGTCCTGGTAG
ACGCTAGTTTTCTGGTTTGGGCCATGCCTGTCTCGTTGCGTGTTTCGTTGCGCCCGTTTTGAATACCAGC
CAGACGAGACGGGGTTCTACGAATCTTGGTCGATACCAAGCCATTTCCGCTGAATATCGGGGAGCTCACC
GCCAGAATCGGTGGTTGTGGTGATGTACGTGGCGAACTCCGTTGTAGTGCCTGTGGTGGCATCCGTGGCC
ACTCTCGTTGCACGGTTCGTTGTGCCGTTACAGGCCCCGTTGACAGCTCACCGAACGTAGTTAAAACATG
CTGGTCAAACTAGGTTTACCAACGATACGAGTCAGCTCATCTAGGGCCAGTTCTAGGCGTTGTTCGTTGC
GCGGTTCGTTGCGCATGTTTCGTGTGGTTGCTAGATGGCTCCGCAACCACACGCTTCGAGGTTGAGTGCT
TCCAGCACGGGCGCGATCCAGAAGAACTTCGTCGTGCGACTGTCCTCGTTGATCCTTGCCGAGCTGGGAT
GGAAGCCCGGCCGACCCACCCTGGAGGAGATGATCGAGGATGCCAGGGCCTTTCACGCCCGCCGCTGCTG
AGCGTCCGCCGCCGGGCGGCCCGGGGCGTCAGGCGCCGGGGGCGGTGTCCGGCGGCCCCCAGAGGAACTG
CGCCAGTTCCTCCGGATCGGTGAAGCCGGAGAGATCCAGCGGGGTCTCCTCGAACACCTCGAAGTCGTGC
AGGAAGGTGAAGGCGAGCAGTTCGCGGGCGAAGTCCTCGGTCCGCTTCCACTGCGCCCCGTCGAGCAGCG
CGGCCAGGATCTCGCGGTCGCCCCGGAAGGCGTTGAGATGCAGTTGCACCAGGCTGTAGCGGGAGTCTCC
CGCATAGACGTCGGTGAAGTCGACGATCCCGGTGACCTCGGTCGCGGCCAGGTCCACGAAGATGTTGGTC
CCGTGCAGGTCGCCGTGGACGAACCGGGGTTCGCGGCCGGCCAGCAGCGTGTCCACGTCCGGCAGCCAGT
CCTCCAGGCGGTCCAGCAGCCGGGGCGAGAGGTAGCCCCACCCGCGGTGGTCCTCGACGGTCGCCGCGCG
GCGTTCCCGCAGCAGTTCCGGGAAGACCTCGGAATGGGGGGTGAGCACGGTGTTCCCGGTCAGCGGCACC
CTGTGCAGCCGGCCGAGCACCCGGCCGAGTTCGCGGGCCAGGGCGAGCAGCGCGTTCCGGTCGGTCGTGC
CGTCCATCGCGGACCGCCAGGTGGTGCCGGTCATCCGGCTCATCACCAGGTAGGGCCACGGCCAGGCTCC
GGTGCCGGGCCGCAGCTCGCCGCGGCCGAGGAGGCGGGGCACCGGCACCGGGGCGTCCGCCAGGACCGCG
TACGCCTCCGACTCCGACGCGAGGCTCTCCGGACCGCACCAGTGCTCGCCGAACAGCTTGATCACCGGGC
CGGGCTCGCCGACCAGTACGGGGTTGGTGCTCTCGCCGGGCACCCGCAGCACCGGCGGCACCGGCAGCCC
GAGCTCCTCCAGGGCTCGGCGGGCCAGCGGCTCCCAGAATTCCTGGTCGTTCCGCAGGCTCGCGTAGGAA
TCATCCGAATCAATACGGTCGAGAAGTAACAGGGATTCTTGTGTCACAGCGGACCTCTATTCACAGGGTA
CGGGCCGGCTTAATTCCGCACGGCCGGTCGCGACACGGCCTGTCCGCACCGCGGATCAGGCGTTGACGAT
GACGGGCTGGTCGGCCACGTCGGGGAGTCAGGCAACTATGGATGAACGAAATAGACAGATCGCTGAGATA
GGTGCCTCACTGATTAAGCATTGGTAACTGTCAGACCAAGTTTACTCATATATACTTTAGATTGATTTAA
AACTTCATTTTTAATTTAAAAGGATCTAGGTGAAGATCCTTTTTGATAATCTCATGACCAAAATCCCTTA
ACGTGAGTTTTCGTTCCACTGAGCGTCAGACCCCGTAGAAAAGATCAAAGGATCTTCTTGAGATCCTTTT
TTTCTGCGCGTAATCTGCTGCTTGCAAACAAAAAAACCACCGCTACCAGCGGTGGTTTGTTTGCCGGATC
AAGAGCTACCAACTCTTTTTCCGAAGGTAACTGGCTTCAGCAGAGCGCAGATACCAAATACTGTTCTTCT
AGTGTAGCCGTAGTTAGGCCACCACTTCAAGAACTCTGTAGCACCGCCTACATACCTCGCTCTGCTAATC
CTGTTACCAGTGGCTGCTGCCAGTGGCGATAAGTCGTGTCTTACCGGGTTGGACTCAAGACGATAGTTAC
CGGATAAGGCGCAGCGGTCGGGCTGAACGGGGGGTTCGTGCACACAGCCCAGCTTGGAGCGAACGACCTA
CACCGAACTGAGATACCTACAGCGTGAGCTATGAGAAAGCGCCACGCTTCCCGAAGGGAGAAAGGCGGAC
AGGTATCCGGTAAGCGGCAGGGTCGGAACAGGAGAGCGCACGAGGGAGCTTCCAGGGGGAAACGCCTGGT
ATCTTTATAGTCCTGTCGGGTTTCGCCACCTCTGACTTGAGCGTCGATTTTTGTGATGCTCGTCAGGGGG
GCGGAGCCTATGGAAAAACGCCAGCAACGCGGCCTTTTTACGGTTCCTGGCCTTTTGCTGGCCTTTTGCT
CACATGTTCTTTCCTGCGTTATCCCCTGATTCTGTGGATAACCGTATTACCGCCTTTGAGTGAGCTGATA
CCGCTCGCCGCAGCCGAACGACCGAGCGCAGCGAGTCAGTGAGCGAGGAAGCGGAAGAGCGCCCAATACG
CAAACCGCCTCTCCCCGCGCGTTGGCCGATTCATTAATGCAGCTAGAACTAGTTGATTAGCTAAGCAGAA
GGCCATCCTGACGGATGGCCTTTTTGCGTTTAATACTGTTTAAACTCTAGACTCGAGTCTAGATTGACAG
CTAGCTCAGTCCTAGGTATAATGGATCCGAATTTCTACTGTTGTAGATAGCACGTCACACGCAACGGTGA
TTTAAATAAAACGAAAGGCTCAGTCGAAAGACTGGGCCTTTCGTTTTATCTGTTGTTTGTCGGTGAACGC
TCTCCTGAGTAGGACAAATCCGCCGGGAGCGGATTTGAACGTTGCGAAGCAACGGCCCGGAGGGTGGCGG
GCAGGACGCCCGCCATAAACTGCCAGGCATCAAATTAAGCAGAAGGCCATCCTGACGGATGGCCTTTTTG
CGTTTCTACAAACTCTTAAGCTT
